Addgene plasmid #118859: pQLinkHD_mTFP1-mVenus
Purpose: fluorescent protein expression with an N-terminal His-tag
Depositing lab: Marc Birtwistle. Depositing organization: Clemson University. Publication: Fluorescence Multiplexing with Spectral Imaging and Combinatorics. Holzapfel HY, Stern AD, Bouhaddou M, Anglin CM, Putur D, Comer S, Birtwistle MR. ACS Comb Sci. 2018 Nov 12;20(11):653-659. doi: 10.1021/acscombsci.8b00101. Epub 2018 Oct 30. PubMed 30339749.
Backbone
  Vector backbone: pQLinkHD
  Vector type: Bacterial Expression
Growth in bacteria
  Bacterial resistance: Ampicillin, 100 μg/mL
  Growth temperature: 37°C
  Growth strain: DH5alpha
  Growth instructions: Use BL21 for protein expression.
  Copy number: High Copy
Gene/Insert
  Gene/Insert name: mTFP1-mVenus
  Tag / fusion protein: His-tag (N terminal on insert)
  Cloning method: Gateway Cloning
  Sequencing primers: 5′ pQE_F CCCGAAAAGTGCCACCTG; 3′ pQE_R GTTCTGAGGTCATTACTGG
Terms and licenses: Academic/Nonprofit Terms; Industry Terms: Not Available to Industry
How to cite: pQLinkHD_mTFP1-mVenus was a gift from Marc Birtwistle (Addgene plasmid # 118859 ; http://n2t.net/addgene:118859 ; RRID:Addgene_118859)
