[The description below was written by a language model from this plasmid's Addgene catalogue record and pLannotate feature annotations shown in this document.]
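Description:
pQLinkHD_mTFP1-mVenus is a 6.3 kb bacterial expression plasmid built on the pQLinkHD backbone, a pQE-style vector adapted as a Gateway destination. It replicates in E. coli from a high-copy ColE1/pMB1-type origin and is selected with ampicillin through a β-lactamase gene driven by its own promoter. A pBR322 bom region and only a small fragment of rop are also annotated, the latter consistent with the recorded high copy number. The feature table additionally shows a chloramphenicol acetyltransferase coding sequence preceded by a partial cat promoter and followed by the rrnB T1 terminator, but the catalogue entry lists only ampicillin as the selection.

The payload is a tandem fusion of two fluorescent proteins, the cyan mTFP1 followed after a short linker by a yellow protein. The annotation software matched the yellow protein to SYFP2, a close relative that differs from mVenus by a single residue, while the record names it mVenus. The fusion sits between attB1 and attB2 sites left by Gateway recombination and is preceded by an N-terminal polyhistidine tag for metal-affinity purification. Transcription comes from the phage T5 promoter, which is read by E. coli RNA polymerase and is controlled by lac operators, and it ends at the lambda t0 terminator. The plasmid carries its own lacI gene under the strong lacIq promoter, so expression is repressed until it is induced with IPTG.

The stated purpose is production of His-tagged fluorescent protein in bacteria. The cyan–yellow pairing makes a fused two-colour probe, in keeping with the associated work on spectral imaging and combinatorial fluorescence multiplexing.
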