Features (pLannotate 1.2.2; 20 found; start..end, strand, type, name):
     36..80      +  promoter       T5 promoter: bacteriophage T5 promoter for E. coli RNA polymerase, with embedded lac operator
     88..104     +  protein_bind   lac operator: The lac repressor binds to the lac operator to inhibit transcription in E. coli. This inhibition can be relieved by adding lactose or isopropyl-β-D-thiogalactopyranoside (IPTG). lac repressor encoded by lacI
    147..167     +  CDS            7xHis: 6xHis affinity tag
    180..204     +  protein_bind   attB1: mutant version of attB; recombination site for the Gateway® BP reaction BP Clonase™
    207..914     +  CDS            mTFP1: mTFP1 is a basic (constitutively fluorescent) cyan fluorescent protein published in 2006, derived from Clavularia sp.. It has low acid sensitivity.
    942..1649    +  CDS            SYFP2: monomeric optimized variant of EYFP, identical to mVenus but with L68V (Kremers et al., 2006) mammalian codon-optimized
   1660..1684    -  protein_bind   attB2: mutant version of attB; recombination site for the Gateway® BP reaction BP Clonase™
   1706..1800    +  terminator     lambda t0 terminator: transcription terminator from phage lambda
   1865..1893    +  promoter       cat promoter (fragment): promoter of the E. coli cat gene encoding chloramphenicol acetyltransferase
   1894..2550    +  CDS            cat: CAT_ECOLX - Experimental evidence at protein level: Swiss-Prot protein existence level 1. This enzyme is an effector of chloramphenicol resistance in bacteria. From Escherichia coli. This protein is used as a marker in many commonly used cloning vectors, such as pACYC184.
   2618..2704    +  terminator     rrnB T1 terminator: Escherichia coli rrnB; transcription terminator T1 from the E. coli rrnB gene
   2727..2744    -  promoter       tet promoter (fragment): E. coli promoter for tetracycline efflux protein gene
   2763..2784    -  protein_bind   CAP binding site: CAP binding activates transcription in the presence of cAMP. E. coli catabolite activator protein
   2797..3879    -  CDS            lacI: lac repressor; lacI; The lac repressor binds to the lac operator to inhibit transcription in E. coli. This inhibition can be relieved by adding lactose or isopropyl-β-D-thiogalactopyranoside (IPTG).
   3880..3957    -  promoter       lacIq promoter: lacI (mutant); In the lacIq allele, a single base change in the promoter boosts expression of the lacI gene about 10-fold.
   4006..4047    +  CDS            rop (fragment): Rop protein, which maintains plasmids at low copy number; rop
   4149..4289    +  misc_feature   bom: basis of mobility region from pBR322
   4475..5063    -  rep_origin     ori: high-copy-number ColE1/pMB1/pBR322/pUC origin of replication
   5234..6094    -  CDS            AmpR: β-lactamase; bla; confers resistance to ampicillin, carbenicillin, and related antibiotics
   6095..6199    -  promoter       AmpR promoter: bla
>Addgene plasmid #118859 | pQLinkHD_mTFP1-mVenus | addgene full sequence | sequence record 231191 | Addgene NGS Result
CTCGAGCTTAATTAACAACACCATTTGTCGAGAAATCATAAAAAATTTATTTGCTTTGTGAGCGGATAAC
AATTATAATAGATTCAATTGTGAGCGGATAACAATTTCACACAGAATTCATTAAAGAGGAGAAATTAACT
ATGAAACATCACCATCACCATCACCATGGTGCTGCAGGTACAAGTTTGTACAAAAAAGCAGGCTTCATGG
TGAGCAAGGGCGAGGAGACCACAATGGGCGTAATCAAGCCCGACATGAAGATCAAGCTGAAGATGGAGGG
CAACGTGAATGGCCACGCCTTCGTGATCGAGGGCGAGGGCGAGGGCAAGCCCTACGACGGCACCAACACC
ATCAACCTGGAGGTGAAGGAGGGAGCCCCCCTGCCCTTCTCCTACGACATTCTGACCACCGCGTTCGCCT
ACGGCAACAGGGCCTTCACCAAGTACCCCGACGACATCCCCAACTACTTCAAGCAGTCCTTCCCCGAGGG
CTACTCTTGGGAGCGCACCATGACCTTCGAGGACAAGGGCATCGTGAAGGTGAAGTCCGACATCTCCATG
GAGGAGGACTCCTTCATCTACGAGATACACCTCAAGGGCGAGAACTTCCCCCCCAACGGCCCCGTGATGC
AGAAGAAGACCACCGGCTGGGACGCCTCCACCGAGAGGATGTACGTGCGCGACGGCGTGCTGAAGGGCGA
CGTCAAGCACAAGCTGCTGCTGGAGGGCGGCGGCCACCACCGCGTTGACTTCAAGACCATCTACAGGGCC
AAGAAGGCGGTGAAGCTGCCCGACTATCACTTTGTGGACCACCGCATCGAGATCCTGAACCACGACAAGG
ACTACAACAAGGTGACCGTTTACGAGAGCGCCGTGGCCCGCAACTCCACCGACGGCATGGACGAGCTGTA
CAAGACCGGTGCCGGAGGTGGGGGCCTAGGAATGGTGAGCAAGGGCGAGGAGCTGTTCACCGGGGTGGTG
CCCATCCTGGTCGAGCTGGACGGCGACGTAAACGGCCACAAGTTCAGCGTGTCCGGCGAGGGCGAGGGCG
ATGCCACCTACGGCAAGCTGACCCTGAAGCTGATCTGCACCACCGGCAAGCTGCCCGTGCCCTGGCCCAC
CCTCGTGACCACCCTGGGCTACGGCCTGCAGTGCTTCGCCCGCTACCCCGACCACATGAAGCAGCACGAC
TTCTTCAAGTCCGCCATGCCCGAAGGCTACGTCCAGGAGCGCACCATCTTCTTCAAGGACGACGGCAACT
ACAAGACCCGCGCCGAGGTGAAGTTCGAGGGCGACACCCTGGTGAACCGCATCGAGCTGAAGGGCATCGA
CTTCAAGGAGGACGGCAACATCCTGGGGCACAAGCTGGAGTACAACTACAACAGCCACAACGTCTATATC
ACCGCCGACAAGCAGAAGAACGGCATCAAGGCCAACTTCAAGATCCGCCACAACATCGAGGACGGCGGCG
TGCAGCTCGCCGACCACTACCAGCAGAACACCCCCATCGGCGACGGCCCCGTGCTGCTGCCCGACAACCA
CTACCTGAGCTACCAGTCCAAGCTGAGCAAAGACCCCAACGAGAAGCGCGATCACATGGTCCTGCTGGAG
TTCGTGACCGCCGCCGGGATCACTCTCGGCATGGACGAGTAAAAGCTTGACCCAGCTTTCTTGTACAAAG
TGGTAAGCTTAATTAGCTGAGCTTGGACTCCTGTTGATAGATCCAGTAATGACCTCAGAACTCCATCTGG
ATTTGTTCAGAACGCTCGGTTGCCGCCGGGCGTTTTTTATTGGTGAGAATCCAAGTAACAACACCATTTA
AATGGAGTGGTTACAAATGGAGTGGTTAATTAAGGCTAGCTTGGCGAGATTTTCAGGAGCTAAGGAAGCT
AAAATGGAGAAAAAAATCACTGGATATACCACCGTTGATATATCCCAATGGCATCGTAAAGAACATTTTG
AGGCATTTCAGTCAGTTGCTCAATGTACCTATAACCAGACCGTTCAGCTGGATATTACGGCCTTTTTAAA
GACCGTAAAGAAAAATAAGCACAAGTTTTATCCGGCCTTTATTCACATTCTTGCCCGCCTGATGAATGCT
CATCCGGAATTTCGTATGGCAATGAAAGACGGTGAGCTGGTGATATGGGATAGTGTTCACCCTTGTTACA
CCGTTTTCCATGAGCAAACTGAAACGTTTTCATCGCTCTGGAGTGAATACCACGACGATTTCCGGCAGTT
TCTACACATATATTCGCAAGATGTGGCGTGTTACGGTGAAAACCTGGCCTATTTCCCTAAAGGGTTTATT
GAGAATATGTTTTTCGTCTCAGCCAATCCCTGGGTGAGTTTCACCAGTTTTGATTTAAACGTGGCCAATA
TGGACAACTTCTTCGCCCCCGTTTTCACCATGGGCAAATATTATACGCAAGGCGACAAGGTGCTGATGCC
GCTGGCGATTCAGGTTCATCATGCCGTTTGTGATGGCTTCCATGTCGGCAGAATGCTTAATGAATTACAA
CAGTACTGCGATGAGTGGCAGGGCGGGGCGTAATTTTTTTAAGGCAGTTATTGGTGCCCTTAAACGCCTG
GGGTAATGACTCTCTAGCTTGAGGCATCAAATAAAACGAAAGGCTCAGTCGAAAGACTGGGCCTTTCGTT
TTATCTGTTGTTTGTCGGTGAACGCTCTCCTGAGTAGGACAAATCCGCCCTCTAGATTACGTGCAGTCGA
TGATAAGCTGTCAAACATGAGAATTGTGCCTAATGAGTGAGCTAACTTACATTAATTGCGTTGCGCTCAC
TGCCCGCTTTCCAGTCGGGAAACCTGTCGTGCCAGCTGCATTAATGAATCGGCCAACGCGCGGGGAGAGG
CGGTTTGCGTATTGGGCGCCAGGGTGGTTTTTCTTTTCACCAGTGAGACGGGCAACAGCTGATTGCCCTT
CACCGCCTGGCCCTGAGAGAGTTGCAGCAAGCGGTCCACGCTGGTTTGCCCCAGCAGGCGAAAATCCTGT
TTGATGGTGGTTAACGGCGGGATATAACATGAGCTGTCTTCGGTATCGTCGTATCCCACTACCGAGATAT
CCGCACCAACGCGCAGCCCGGACTCGGTAATGGCGCGCATTGCGCCCAGCGCCATCTGATCGTTGGCAAC
CAGCATCGCAGTGGGAACGATGCCCTCATTCAGCATTTGCATGGTTTGTTGAAAACCGGACATGGCACTC
CAGTCGCCTTCCCGTTCCGCTATCGGCTGAATTTGATTGCGAGTGAGATATTTATGCCAGCCAGCCAGAC
GCAGACGCGCCGAGACAGAACTTAATGGGCCCGCTAACAGCGCGATTTGCTGGTGACCCAATGCGACCAG
ATGCTCCACGCCCAGTCGCGTACCGTCTTCATGGGAGAAAATAATACTGTTGATGGGTGTCTGGTCAGAG
ACATCAAGAAATAACGCCGGAACATTAGTGCAGGCAGCTTCCACAGCAATGGCATCCTGGTCATCCAGCG
GATAGTTAATGATCAGCCCACTGACGCGTTGCGCGAGAAGATTGTGCACCGCCGCTTTACAGGCTTCGAC
GCCGCTTCGTTCTACCATCGACACCACCACGCTGGCACCCAGTTGATCGGCGCGAGATTTAATCGCCGCG
ACAATTTGCGACGGCGCGTGCAGGGCCAGACTGGAGGTGGCAACGCCAATCAGCAACGACTGTTTGCCCG
CCAGTTGTTGTGCCACGCGGTTGGGAATGTAATTCAGCTCCGCCATCGCCGCTTCCACTTTTTCCCGCGT
TTTCGCAGAAACGTGGCTGGCCTGGTTCACCACGCGGGAAACGGTCTGATAAGAGACACCGGCATACTCT
GCGACATCGTATAACGTTACTGGTTTCACATTCACCACCCTGAATTGACTCTCTTCCGGGCGCTATCATG
CCATACCGCGAAAGGTTTTGCACCATTCGATGGTGTCGGAATTTCGGGCAGCGTTGGGTCCTGGCCACGG
GTGCGCATGATCTAGAGCTGCCTCGCGCGTTTCGGTGATGACGGTGAAAACCTCTGACACATGCAGCTCC
CGGAGACGGTCACAGCTTGTCTGTAAGCGGATGCCGGGAGCAGACAAGCCCGTCAGGGCGCGTCAGCGGG
TGTTGGCGGGTGTCGGGGCGCAGCCATGACCCAGTCACGTAGCGATAGCGGAGTGTATACTGGCTTAACT
ATGCGGCATCAGAGCAGATTGTACTGAGAGTGCACCACATGCGGTGTGAAATACCGCACAGATGCGTAAG
GAGAAAATACCGCATCAGGCGCTCTTCCGCTTCCTCGCTCACTGACTCGCTGCGCTCGGTCGTTCGGCTG
CGGCGAGCGGTATCAGCTCACTCAAAGGCGGTAATACGGTTATCCACAGAATCAGGGGATAACGCAGGAA
AGAACATGTGAGCAAAAGGCCAGCAAAAGGCCAGGAACCGTAAAAAGGCCGCGTTGCTGGCGTTTTTCCA
TAGGCTCCGCCCCCCTGACGAGCATCACAAAAATCGACGCTCAAGTCAGAGGTGGCGAAACCCGACAGGA
CTATAAAGATACCAGGCGTTTCCCCCTGGAAGCTCCCTCGTGCGCTCTCCTGTTCCGACCCTGCCGCTTA
CCGGATACCTGTCCGCCTTTCTCCCTTCGGGAAGCGTGGCGCTTTCTCATAGCTCACGCTGTAGGTATCT
CAGTTCGGTGTAGGTCGTTCGCTCCAAGCTGGGCTGTGTGCACGAACCCCCCGTTCAGCCCGACCGCTGC
GCCTTATCCGGTAACTATCGTCTTGAGTCCAACCCGGTAAGACACGACTTATCGCCACTGGCAGCAGCCA
CTGGTAACAGGATTAGCAGAGCGAGGTATGTAGGCGGTGCTACAGAGTTCTTGAAGTGGTGGCCTAACTA
CGGCTACACTAGAAGGACAGTATTTGGTATCTGCGCTCTGCTGAAGCCAGTTACCTTCGGAAAAAGAGTT
GGTAGCTCTTGATCCGGCAAACAAACCACCGCTGGTAGCGGTGGTTTTTTTGTTTGCAAGCAGCAGATTA
CGCGCAGAAAAAAAGGATCTCAAGAAGATCCTTTGATCTTTTCTACGGGGTCTGACGCTCAGTGGAACGA
AAACTCACGTTAAGGGATTTTGGTCATGAGATTATCAAAAAGGATCTTCACCTAGATCCTTTTAAATTAA
AAATGAAGTTTTAAATCAATCTAAAGTATATATGAGTAAACTTGGTCTGACAGTTACCAATGCTTAATCA
GTGAGGCACCTATCTCAGCGATCTGTCTATTTCGTTCATCCATAGTTGCCTGACTCCCCGTCGTGTAGAT
AACTACGATACGGGAGGGCTTACCATCTGGCCCCAGTGCTGCAATGATACCGCGAGACCCACGCTCACCG
GCTCCAGATTTATCAGCAATAAACCAGCCAGCCGGAAGGGCCGAGCGCAGAAGTGGTCCTGCAACTTTAT
CCGCCTCCATCCAGTCTATTAATTGTTGCCGGGAAGCTAGAGTAAGTAGTTCGCCAGTTAATAGTTTGCG
CAACGTTGTTGCCATTGCTACAGGCATCGTGGTGTCACGCTCGTCGTTTGGTATGGCTTCATTCAGCTCC
GGTTCCCAACGATCAAGGCGAGTTACATGATCCCCCATGTTGTGCAAAAAAGCGGTTAGCTCCTTCGGTC
CTCCGATCGTTGTCAGAAGTAAGTTGGCCGCAGTGTTATCACTCATGGTTATGGCAGCACTGCATAATTC
TCTTACTGTCATGCCATCCGTAAGATGCTTTTCTGTGACTGGTGAGTACTCAACCAAGTCATTCTGAGAA
TAGTGTATGCGGCGACCGAGTTGCTCTTGCCCGGCGTCAATACGGGATAATACCGCGCCACATAGCAGAA
CTTTAAAAGTGCTCATCATTGGAAAACGTTCTTCGGGGCGAAAACTCTCAAGGATCTTACCGCTGTTGAG
ATCCAGTTCGATGTAACCCACTCGTGCACCCAACTGATCTTCAGCATCTTTTACTTTCACCAGCGTTTCT
GGGTGAGCAAAAACAGGAAGGCAAAATGCCGCAAAAAAGGGAATAAGGGCGACACGGAAATGTTGAATAC
TCATACTCTTCCTTTTTCAATATTATTGAAGCATTTATCAGGGTTATTGTCTCATGAGCGGATACATATT
TGAATGTATTTAGAAAAATAAACAAATAGGGGTTCCGCGCACATTTCCCCGAAAAGTGCCACCTGACGTC
TAAGAAACCATTATTATCATGACATTAACCTATAAAAATAGGCGTATCACGAGGCCCTTTCGTCTTCAC
