>Addgene plasmid #118859 | pQLinkHD_mTFP1-mVenus | depositor partial sequence | sequence record 224648 | pQE_F was the primer used to obtain seqence data
NNNNNNNNNTNNTGACNTTAACCTATANNATAGGCGTATCACGAGGCCCTTTCGTCTTCACCTCGAGCTT
AATTAACAACACCATTTGTCGAGAAATCATAAAAAATTTATTTGCTTTGTGAGCGGATAACAATTATAAT
AGATTCAATTGTGAGCGGATAACAATTTCACACAGAATTCATTAAAGAGGAGAAATTAACTATGAAACAT
CACCATCACCATCACCATGGTGCTGCAGGTACAAGTTTGTACAAAAAAGCAGGCTTCATGGTGAGCAAGG
GCGAGGAGACCACAATGGGCGTAATCAAGCCCGACATGAAGATCAAGCTGAAGATGGAGGGCAACGTGAA
TGGCCACGCCTTCGTGATCGAGGGCGAGGGCGAGGGCAAGCCCTACGACGGCACCAACACCATCAACCTG
GAGGTGAAGGAGGGAGCCCCCCTGCCCTTCTCCTACGACATTCTGACCACCGCGTTCGCCTACGGCAACA
GGGCCTTCACCAAGTACCCCGACGACATCCCCAACTACTTCAAGCAGTCCTTCCCCGAGGGCTACTCTTG
GGAGCGCACCATGACCTTCGAGGACAAGGGCATCGTGAAGGTGAAGTCCGACATCTCCATGGAGGAGGAC
TCCTTCATCTACGAGATACACCTCAAGGGCGAGAACTTCCCCCCCAACGGCCCCGTGATGCAGAAGAAGA
CCACCGGCTGGGACGCCTCCACCGAGAGGATGTACGTGCGCGACGGCGTGCTGAAGGGCGACGTCAAGCA
CAAGCTGCTGCTGGAGGGCGGCGGCCACCACCGCGTTGACTTCAAGACCATCTACAGGGCCAAGAAGGCG
GTGAAGCTGCCCGACTATCACTTTGTGGACCACCGCATCGAGATCCTGAACCACGACAAGGACTACAACA
AGGTGACCGTTTACGAGAGCGCCGTGGCCCGCAACTCCACCGACGGCATGGACGAGCTGTACAAGACCGG
TGCCGGAGGTGGGGGCCTAGGAATGGTGAGCAAGGGCGAGGAGCTGTTCACCGGGGTGGTGCCCATCCTG
GTCGAGCTGGACGGCGACGTAAACGGCNNNAAGTTCAGCGTGTCCGGCGAGGGCGAGGGCGATGCCCNTA
CGGCAAGCTGACCCTGAAGCTGATCTGNNC
