>Addgene plasmid #118859 | pQLinkHD_mTFP1-mVenus | depositor partial sequence | sequence record 224649 | pQE_R was the primer used to obtain seqence data
NNNNNNNCAGCTCNGCTATTNNGCTTACCACTTTGTACAAGAAAGCTGGGTCAAGCTTTTACTCGTCCAT
GCCGAGAGTGATCCCGGCGGCGGTCACGAACTCCAGCAGGACCATGTGATCGCGCTTCTCGTTGGGGTCT
TTGCTCAGCTTGGACTGGTAGCTCAGGTAGTGGTTGTCGGGCAGCAGCACGGGGCCGTCGCCGATGGGGG
TGTTCTGCTGGTAGTGGTCGGCGAGCTGCACGCCGCCGTCCTCGATGTTGTGGCGGATCTTGAAGTTGGC
CTTGATGCCGTTCTTCTGCTTGTCGGCGGTGATATAGACGTTGTGGCTGTTGTAGTTGTACTCCAGCTTG
TGCCCCAGGATGTTGCCGTCCTCCTTGAAGTCGATGCCCTTCAGCTCGATGCGGTTCACCAGGGTGTCGC
CCTCGAACTTCACCTCGGCGCGGGTCTTGTAGTTGCCGTCGTCCTTGAAGAAGATGGTGCGCTCCTGGAC
GTAGCCTTCGGGCATGGCGGACTTGAAGAAGTCGTGCTGCTTCATGTGGTCGGGGTAGCGGGCGAAGCAC
TGCAGGCCGTAGCCCAGGGTGGTCACGAGGGTGGGCCAGGGCACGGGCAGCTTGCCGGTGGTGCAGATCA
GCTTCAGGGTCAGCTTGCCGTAGGTGGCATCGCCCTCGCCCTCGCCGGACACGCTGAACTTGTGGCCGTT
TACGTCGCCGTCCAGCTCGACCAGGATGGGCACCACCCCGGTGAACAGCTCCTCGCCCTTGCTCACCATT
CCTAGGCCCCCACCTCCGGCACCGGTCTTGTACAGCTCGTCCATGCCGTCGGTGGAGTTGCGGGCCACGG
CGCTCTCGTAAACGGTCACCTTGTTGTAGTCCTTGTCGTGGTTCAGGATCTCGATGCGGTGGTCCACAAA
GTGATAGTCGGGCAGCTTCACCGCCTTCTTGGCCCTGTAGATGGTCTTGAAGTCAACGCGGTGGTGGCCG
CCGCCCTCCAGCAGCAGCTTGTGCTTGACGTCGCCCTTCAGCACGCCGTCGCGCACGTACATCCTCNCNG
GTGGAGGCGTCCCAGCCGGTGGTCTTCTTCTGCATCCNGGGGCCGTTGGGGGNGNAAGTTTT
